>Addgene plasmid #34297 | KHBD00143 | depositor partial sequence | sequence record 40864 | KHBD00143 sequence 1281 bps
ATGGTTTCGCACTACTACAACACACTGCCCTACACACAAAAGCACAGTGCCGCCAATTTGGCCTATGCCT
CAGCGGCGGGCCAGCCATGGAACTGGACGCCCAACTACCACCACACGCCGCCGAACCACCAGTTCCTGGG
CGATGTGGACTCCTCGCATGCCGCCCACCACGCGGCCGCTGCCCACCAGATGTACTACAACTCCCATCAC
ATGTTCCACTCGGCGGCGGCGGCCTCTGCCGGGGAGTGGCACTCACCCGCCTCGAGCACGGCGGATAACT
TCGTTCAGAATGTGCCCACGTCGGCCCACCAGCTGATGCAGCAGCACCACCATCATCACGCCCATGCCTC
CAGCAGTTCCGCCAGTTCCGGGAGCAGCAGTAGCGGTGGTGCACCGGGTGCGCCCCAGCTCAACGAGACC
AACAGCAGCATCGGCGTCGGAGGAGCAGGCGGTGGCGGTGGTGTTGGCGGGGCCACCGATGGAGGACCAG
GTTCCGCACCACCCAACCATCAGCAGCACATCGCCGAAGGTCTGCCGTCGCCACCGATTACCGTTTCGGG
CTCGGAAATCTCTAGCCCGGGGGCGCCGACTTCTGCCTCGTCGCCGCATCATCACTTGGCACACCATTTG
AGTGCCGTCGCCAACAACAACAACAACAACAACAACAACAACAATAGCCCATCCACCCATAACAACAACA
ACAATAACAATTCGGTGAGCAACAACAACAGGACATCGCCATCGAAGCCGCCATACTTCGACTGGATGAA
GAAGCCCGCCTATCCAGCACAACCACAACCAGGCAAAACCCGCACCAAGGATAAGTACCGCGTGGTGTAC
ACCGACTTCCAGCGCCTGGAGCTGGAGAAGGAGTACTGCACCTCCCGCTACATCACCATCCGGCGGAAGA
GCGAGCTCGCCCAGACGCTGTCGCTGTCGGAGCGCCAGGTTAAGATCTGGTTCCAGAACCGCCGCGCCAA
GGAGCGCAAGCAGAACAAGAAGGGTAGCGATCCGAACGTGATGGGCGTGGGAGTGCAGCATGCGGACTAC
AGCCAGCTGCTGGACGCCAAAGCGAAGCTGGAGCCGGGCCTGCACCTGTCCCACTCGCTGGCCCACTCGA
TGAACCCCATGGCGGCGATGAACATTCCCGCCATGCGCCTGCATCCCCACCTGGCCGCCCACAGCCACTC
CTCGGCGGCGGTGGCGGCGCACTCACACCAGCTGCAGCAGCAGCACAGTGCGCAGATGTCCGCTGCGGCG
GCAGTGGGCACGCTCTCGATG
