>Addgene plasmid #34297 | KHBD00143 | addgene partial sequence | sequence record 41965 | M13-Rev 5'-CAGGAAACAGCTATGACC-3'
TTTATTTTGACTGATAGTGACCTGTTCGTTGCAACAAATTGATAAGCAATGCTTTCTTATAATGCCAACT
TTGTACAAGAAAGTTGGCAACATCGAGAGCGTGCCCACTGCCGCCGCAGCGGACATCTGCGCACTGTGCT
GCTGCTGCAGCTGGTGTGAGTGCGCCGCCACCGCCGCCGAGGAGTGGCTGTGGGCGGCCAGGTGGGGATG
CAGGCGCATGGCGGGAATGTTCATCGCCGCCATGGGGTTCATCGAGTGGGCCAGCGAGTGGGACAGGTGC
AGGCCCGGCTCCAGCTTCGCTTTGGCGTCCAGCAGCTGGCTGTAGTCCGCATGCTGCACTCCCACGCCCA
TCACGTTCGGATCGCTACCCTTCTTGTTCTGCTTGCGCTCCTTGGCGCGGCGGTTCTGGAACCAGATCTT
AACCTGGCGCTCCGACAGCGACAGCGTCTGGGCGAGCTCGCTCTTCCGCCGGATGGTGATGTAGCGGGAG
GTGCAGTACTCCTTCTCCAGCTCCAGGCGCTGGAAGTCGGTGTACACCACGCGGTACTTATCCTTGGTGC
GGGTTTTGCCTGGTTGTGGTTGTGCTGGATAGGCGGGCTTCTTCATCCAGTCGAAGTATGGCGGCTTCGA
TGGCGATGTCCTGTTGTTGTTGCTCACCGAATTGTTATTGTTGTTGTTGTTATGGGTGGATGGGCTATTG
TTGTTGTTGTTGTTGTTGTTGTTGTTGTTG
