[The description below was written by a language model from this plasmid's Addgene catalogue record.]
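Description:
KHBD00143 is a Gateway entry-type clone built in the pDONR221 donor vector backbone (Invitrogen), carrying the open reading frame of the Drosophila melanogaster gene caudal (cad, CG1759), which encodes a homeodomain transcription factor. The recorded insert is about 1.3 kb in a backbone of roughly 2.5 kb once the donor cassette has been replaced. The plasmid is maintained at high copy number in standard E. coli cloning strains and is selected with kanamycin. No feature table is provided, so details such as the origin of replication and the exact recombination sites are not listed. A Gateway BP reaction into pDONR221 normally leaves the insert flanked by attL sites, and the M13 forward and reverse sequencing primer sites named in the record lie outside the insert.

As a donor-vector clone, the plasmid is not described as having a promoter to drive expression of the ORF. Its role is to serve as a shuttle from which the caudal coding sequence can be transferred by LR recombination into any compatible Gateway destination vector. The depositor notes that ORFs in this collection were cloned open-ended, without a stop codon, which permits in-frame C-terminal fusions to tags or domains supplied by the destination vector. It also means that a stop codon must come from that vector. The associated publication concerns automated screening of protein–DNA interactions at Drosophila regulatory elements. This clone therefore appears to be one member of a fly transcription factor ORF collection intended for such interaction assays, though the record does not specify which destination vectors were used.
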