Addgene plasmid #34297: KHBD00143
Depositing lab: Bart Deplancke. Depositing organization: Swiss Federal Institute of Technology (EPFL). Publication: Automated protein-DNA interaction screening of Drosophila regulatory elements. Korneel Hens, Jean-Daniel Feuz, Alina Isakova, Antonina Lagovitina, Andreas Massouras, Julien Bryois, Patrick Callaerts, Susan E. Celniker, Bart Deplancke. Nat Methods. 2011 Oct 30;8(12):1065-70. 10.1038/nmeth.1763 PubMed 22037703.
Backbone
  Vector backbone: pDONR221
  Backbone manufacturer: Invitrogen
  Backbone size w/o insert (bp): 2536
  Vector type: Gateway Donor Vector
Growth in bacteria
  Bacterial resistance: Kanamycin, 50 μg/mL
  Growth temperature: 37°C
  Growth strain: DH5alpha
  Copy number: High Copy
Gene/Insert
  Gene/Insert name: CG1759 (alt names: FBgn0000251; cad; caudal)
  Species: D. melanogaster (fly)
  Insert size (bp): 1281
  Entrez Gene: cad (a.k.a. Dmel_CG1759, 38E.19, CAD, CG1759, Cad, Cadf, Caudal, Dm-Cad, Dmel\CG1759, S67, anon-WO2004063362.83, cd)
  Cloning method: Gateway Cloning
  Sequencing primers: 5′ M13F; 3′ M13R
Terms and licenses: Academic/Nonprofit Terms; Industry Terms: Not Available to Industry
Depositor comments: Please note that the ORFs in this collection were cloned open-ended (without a stop codon).
How to cite: KHBD00143 was a gift from Bart Deplancke (Addgene plasmid # 34297 ; http://n2t.net/addgene:34297 ; RRID:Addgene_34297)
